>Addgene plasmid #78070 | MAGI1 gRNA (BRDN0001147011) | addgene full sequence | sequence record 188930 | Addgene Assembled Sequence
CCCGGGTGCAAAGATGGATAAAGTTTTAAACAGAGAGGAATCTTTGCAGCTAATGGACCTTCTAGGTCTT
GAAAGGAGTGGGAATTGGCTCCGGTGCCCGTCAGTGGGCAGAGCGCACATCGCCCACAGTCCCCGAGAAG
TTGGGGGGAGGGGTCGGCAATTGATCCGGTGCCTAGAGAAGGTGGCGCGGGGTAAACTGGGAAAGTGATG
TCGTGTACTGGCTCCGCCTTTTTCCCGAGGGTGGGGGAGAACCGTATATAAGTGCAGTAGTCGCCGTGAA
CGTTCTTTTTCGCAACGGGTTTGCCGCCAGAACACAGGTAAGTGCCGTGTGTGGTTCCCGCGGGCCTGGC
CTCTTTACGGGTTATGGCCCTTGCGTGCCTTGAATTACTTCCACCTGGCTGCAGTACGTGATTCTTGATC
CCGAGCTTCGGGTTGGAAGTGGGTGGGAGAGTTCGAGGCCTTGCGCTTAAGGAGCCCCTTCGCCTCGTGC
TTGAGTTGAGGCCTGGCCTGGGCGCTGGGGCCGCCGCGTGCGAATCTGGTGGCACCTTCGCGCCTGTCTC
GCTGCTTTCGATAAGTCTCTAGCCATTTAAAATTTTTGATGACCTGCTGCGACGCTTTTTTTCTGGCAAG
ATAGTCTTGTAAATGCGGGCCAAGATCTGCACACTGGTATTTCGGTTTTTGGGGCCGCGGGCGGCGACGG
GGCCCGTGCGTCCCAGCGCACATGTTCGGCGAGGCGGGGCCTGCGAGCGCGGCCACCGAGAATCGGACGG
GGGTAGTCTCAAGCTGGCCGGCCTGCTCTGGTGCCTGGCCTCGCGCCGCCGTGTATCGCCCCGCCCTGGG
CGGCAAGGCTGGCCCGGTCGGCACCAGTTGCGTGAGCGGAAAGATGGCCGCTTCCCGGCCCTGCTGCAGG
GAGCTCAAAATGGAGGACGCGGCGCTCGGGAGAGCGGGCGGGTGAGTCACCCACACAAAGGAAAAGGGCC
TTTCCGTCCTCAGCCGTCGCTTCATGTGACTCCACGGAGTACCGGGCGCCGTCCAGGCACCTCGATTAGT
TCTCGAGCTTTTGGAGTACGTCGTCTTTAGGTTGGGGGGAGGGGTTTTATGCGATGGAGTTTCCCCACAC
TGAGTGGGTGGAGACTGAAGTTAGGCCAGCTTGGCACTTGATGTAATTCTCCTTGGAATTTGCCCTTTTT
GAGTTTGGATCTTGGTTCATTCTCAAGCCTCAGACAGTGGTTCAAAGTTTTTTTCTTCCATTTCAGGTGT
CGTGACGTACGGCCACCATGACCGAGTACAAGCCCACGGTGCGCCTCGCCACCCGCGACGACGTCCCCAG
GGCCGTACGCACCCTCGCCGCCGCGTTCGCCGACTACCCCGCCACGCGCCACACCGTCGATCCGGACCGC
CACATCGAGCGGGTCACCGAGCTGCAAGAACTCTTCCTCACGCGCGTCGGGCTCGACATCGGCAAGGTGT
GGGTCGCGGACGACGGCGCCGCCGTGGCGGTCTGGACCACGCCGGAGAGCGTCGAAGCGGGGGCGGTGTT
CGCCGAGATCGGCCCGCGCATGGCCGAGTTGAGCGGTTCCCGGCTGGCCGCGCAGCAACAGATGGAAGGC
CTCCTGGCGCCGCACCGGCCCAAGGAGCCCGCGTGGTTCCTGGCCACCGTCGGAGTCTCGCCCGACCACC
AGGGCAAGGGTCTGGGCAGCGCCGTCGTGCTCCCCGGAGTGGAGGCGGCCGAGCGCGCCGGGGTGCCCGC
CTTCCTGGAGACCTCCGCGCCCCGCAACCTCCCCTTCTACGAGCGGCTCGGCTTCACCGTCACCGCCGAC
GTCGAGGTGCCCGAAGGACCGCGCACCTGGTGCATGACCCGCAAGCCCGGTGCCTGAACGCGTTAAGTCG
ACAATCAACCTCTGGATTACAAAATTTGTGAAAGATTGACTGGTATTCTTAACTATGTTGCTCCTTTTAC
GCTATGTGGATACGCTGCTTTAATGCCTTTGTATCATGCTATTGCTTCCCGTATGGCTTTCATTTTCTCC
TCCTTGTATAAATCCTGGTTGCTGTCTCTTTATGAGGAGTTGTGGCCCGTTGTCAGGCAACGTGGCGTGG
TGTGCACTGTGTTTGCTGACGCAACCCCCACTGGTTGGGGCATTGCCACCACCTGTCAGCTCCTTTCCGG
GACTTTCGCTTTCCCCCTCCCTATTGCCACGGCGGAACTCATCGCCGCCTGCCTTGCCCGCTGCTGGACA
GGGGCTCGGCTGTTGGGCACTGACAATTCCGTGGTGTTGTCGGGGAAATCATCGTCCTTTCCTTGGCTGC
TCGCCTGTGTTGCCACCTGGATTCTGCGCGGGACGTCCTTCTGCTACGTCCCTTCGGCCCTCAATCCAGC
GGACCTTCCTTCCCGCGGCCTGCTGCCGGCTCTGCGGCCTCTTCCGCGTCTTCGCCTTCGCCCTCAGACG
AGTCGGATCTCCCTTTGGGCCGCCTCCCCGCGTCGACTTTAAGACCAATGACTTACAAGGCAGCTGTAGA
TCTTAGCCACTTTTTAAAAGAAAAGGGGGGACTGGAAGGGCTAATTCACTCCCAACGAAGACAAGATCTG
CTTTTTGCTTGTACTGGGTCTCTCTGGTTAGACCAGATCTGAGCCTGGGAGCTCTCTGGCTAACTAGGGA
ACCCACTGCTTAAGCCTCAATAAAGCTTGCCTTGAGTGCTTCAAGTAGTGTGTGCCCGTCTGTTGTGTGA
CTCTGGTAACTAGAGATCCCTCAGACCCTTTTAGTCAGTGTGGAAAATCTCTAGCAGTACGTATAGTAGT
TCATGTCATCTTATTATTCAGTATTTATAACTTGCAAAGAAATGAATATCAGAGAGTGAGAGGAACTTGT
TTATTGCAGCTTATAATGGTTACAAATAAAGCAATAGCATCACAAATTTCACAAATAAAGCATTTTTTTC
ACTGCATTCTAGTTGTGGTTTGTCCAAACTCATCAATGTATCTTATCATGTCTGGCTCTAGCTATCCCGC
CCCTAACTCCGCCCATCCCGCCCCTAACTCCGCCCAGTTCCGCCCATTCTCCGCCCCATGGCTGACTAAT
TTTTTTTATTTATGCAGAGGCCGAGGCCGCCTCGGCCTCTGAGCTATTCCAGAAGTAGTGAGGAGGCTTT
TTTGGAGGCCTAGGGACGTACCCAATTCGCCCTATAGTGAGTCGTATTACGCGCGCTCACTGGCCGTCGT
TTTACAACGTCGTGACTGGGAAAACCCTGGCGTTACCCAACTTAATCGCCTTGCAGCACATCCCCCTTTC
GCCAGCTGGCGTAATAGCGAAGAGGCCCGCACCGATCGCCCTTCCCAACAGTTGCGCAGCCTGAATGGCG
AATGGG
[124 nt withheld, positions 3367-3490]
C
[91 nt withheld, positions 3492-3582]
A
[49 nt withheld, positions 3584-3632]
CCTTTGACGTTGGAGTCCACGTTCTTT
[37 nt withheld, positions 3660-3696]
ACCCTATCTCGGTCTATTCTTTTGATTTATAAGGGATTTTGCCGATTTCGGCCTATTGGTTAAAAAATGA
GCTGATTTAACAAAAATTTAACGCGAATTTTAACAAAATATTAACGCTTACAATTTAGGTGGCACTTTTC
GGGGAAATGTGCGCGGAACCCCTATTTGTTTATTTTTCTAAATACATTCAAATATGTATCCGCTCATGAG
ACAATAACCCTGATAAATGCTTCAATAATATTGAAAAAGGAAGAGTATGAGTATTCAACATTTCCGTGTC
GCCCTTATTCCCTTTTTTGCGGCATTTTGCCTTCCTGTTTTTGCTCACCCAGAAACGCTGGTGAAAGTAA
AAGATGCTGAAGATCAGTTGGGTGCACGAGTGGGTTACATCGAACTGGATCTCAACAGCGGTAAGATCCT
TGAGAGTTTTCGCCCCGAAGAACGTTTTCCAATGATGAGCACTTTTAAAGTTCTGCTATGTGGCGCGGTA
TTATCCCGTATTGACGCCGGGCAAGAGCAACTCGGTCGCCGCATACACTATTCTCAGAATGACTTGGTTG
AGTACTCACCAGTCACAGAAAAGCATCTTACGGATGGCATGACAGTAAGAGAATTATGCAGTGCTGCCAT
AACCATGAGTGATAACACTGCGGCCAACTTACTTCTGACAACGATCGGAGGACCGAAGGAGCTAACCGCT
TTTTTGCACAACATGGGGGATCATGTAACTCGCCTTGATCGTTGGGAACCGGAGCTGAATGAAGCCATAC
CAAACGACGAGCGTGACACCACGATGCCTGTAGCAATGGCAACAACGTTGCGCAAACTATTAACTGGCGA
ACTACTTACTCTAGCTTCCCGGCAACAATTAATAGACTGGATGGAGGCGGATAAAGTTGCAGGACCACTT
CTGCGCTCGGCCCTTCCGGCTGGCTGGTTTATTGCTGATAAATCTGGAGCCGGTGAGCGTGGGTCTCGCG
GTATCATTGCAGCACTGGGGCCAGATGGTAAGCCCTCCCGTATCGTAGTTATCTACACGACGGGGAGTCA
GGCAACTATGGATGAACGAAATAGACAGATCGCTGAGATAGGTGCCTCACTGATTAAGCATTGGTAACTG
TCAGACCAAGTTTACTCATATATACTTTAGATTGATTTAAAACTTCATTTTTAATTTAAAAGGATCTAGG
TGAAGATCCTTTTTGATAATCTCATGACCAAAATCCCTTAACGTGAGTTTTCGTTCCACTGAGCGTCAGA
CCCCGTAGAAAAGATCAAAGGATCTTCTTGAGATCCTTTTTTTCTGCGCGTAATCTGCTGCTTGCAAACA
AAAAAACCACCGCTACCAGCGGTGGTTTGTTTGCCGGATCAAGAGCTACCAACTCTTTTTCCGAAGGTAA
CTGGCTTCAGCAGAGCGCAGATACCAAATACTGTTCTTCTAGTGTAGCCGTAGTTAGGCCACCACTTCAA
GAACTCTGTAGCACCGCCTACATACCTCGCTCTGCTAATCCTGTTACCAGTGGCTGCTGCCAGTGGCGAT
AAGTCGTGTCTTACCGGGTTGGACTCAAGACGATAGTTACCGGATAAGGCGCAGCGGTCGGGCTGAACGG
GGGGTTCGTGCACACAGCCCAGCTTGGAGCGAACGACCTACACCGAACTGAGATACCTACAGCGTGAGCT
ATGAGAAAGCGCCACGCTTCCCGAAGGGAGAAAGGCGGACAGGTATCCGGTAAGCGGCAGGGTCGGAACA
GGAGAGCGCACGAGGGAGCTTCCAGGGGGAAACGCCTGGTATCTTTATAGTCCTGTCGGGTTTCGCCACC
TCTGACTTGAGCGTCGATTTTTGTGATGCTCGTCAGGGGGGCGGAGCCTATGGAAAAACGCCAGCAACGC
GGCCTTTTTACGGTTCCTGGCCTTTTGCTGGCCTTTTGCTCACATGTTCTTTCCTGCGTTATCCCCTGAT
TCTGTGGATAACCGTATTACCGCCTTTGAGTGAGCTGATACCGCTCGCCGCAGCCGAACGACCGAGCGCA
GCGAGTCAGTGAGCGAGGAAGCGGAAGAGCGCCCAATACGCAAACCGCCTCTCCCCGCGCGTTGGCCGAT
TCATTAATGCAGCTGGCACGACAGGTTTCCCGACTGGAAAGCGGGCAGTGAGCGCAACGCAATTAATGTG
AGTTAGCTCACTCATTAGGCACCCCAGGCTTTACACTTTATGCTTCCGGCTCGTATGTTGTGTGGAATTG
TGAGCGGATAACAATTTCACACAGGAAACAGCTATGACCATGATTACGCCAAGCGCGCAATTAACCCTCA
CTAAAGGGAACAAAAGCTGGAGCTGCAAGCTTAATGTAGTCTTATGCAATACTCTTGTAGTCTTGCAACA
TGGTAACGATGAGTTAGCAACATGCCTTACAAGGAGAGAAAAAGCACCGTGCATGCCGATTGGTGGAAGT
AAGGTGGTACGATCGTGCCTTATTAGGAAGGCAACAGACGGGTCTGACATGGATTGGACGAACCACTGAA
TTGCCGCATTGCAGAGATATTGTATTTAAGTGCCTAGCTCGATACATAAACGGGTCTCTCTGGTTAGACC
AGATCTGAGCCTGGGAGCTCTCTGGCTAACTAGGGAACCCACTGCTTAAGCCTCAATAAAGCTTGCCTTG
AGTGCTTCAAGTAGTGTGTGCCCGTCTGTTGTGTGACTCTGGTAACTAGAGATCCCTCAGACCCTTTTAG
TCAGTGTGGAAAATCTCTAGCAGTGGCGCCCGAACAGGGACTTGAAAGCGAAAGGGAAACCAGAGGAGCT
CTCTCGACGCAGGACTCGGCTTGCTGAAGCGCGCACGGCAAGAGGCGAGGGGCGGCGACTGGTGAGTACG
CCAAAAATTTTGACTAGCGGAGGCTAGAAGGAGAGAGATGGGTGCGAGAGCGTCAGTATTAAGCGGGGGA
GAATTAGATCGCGATGGGAAAAAATTCGGTTAAGGCCAGGGGGAAAGAAAAAATATAAATTAAAACATAT
AGTATGGGCAAGCAGGGAGCTAGAACGATTCGCAGTTAATCCTGGCCTGTTAGAAACATCAGAAGGCTGT
AGACAAATACTGGGACAGCTACAACCATCCCTTCAGACAGGATCAGAAGAACTTAGATCATTATATAATA
CAGTAGCAACCCTCTATTGTGTGCATCAAAGGATAGAGATAAAAGACACCAAGGAAGCTTTAGACAAGAT
AGAGGAAGAGCAAAACAAAAGTAAGACCACCGCACAGCAAGCGGCCGCTGATCTTCAGACCTGGAGGAGG
AGATATGAGGGACAATTGGAGAAGTGAATTATATAAATATAAAGTAGTAAAAATTGAACCATTAGGAGTA
GCACCCACCAAGGCAAAGAGAAGAGTGGTGCAGAGAGAAAAAAGAGCAGTGGGAATAGGAGCTTTGTTCC
TTGGGTTCTTGGGAGCAGCAGGAAGCACTATGGGCGCAGCGTCAATGACGCTGACGGTACAGGCCAGACA
ATTATTGTCTGGTATAGTGCAGCAGCAGAACAATTTGCTGAGGGCTATTGAGGCGCAACAGCATCTGTTG
CAACTCACAGTCTGGGGCATCAAGCAGCTCCAGGCAAGAATCCTGGCTGTGGAAAGATACCTAAAGGATC
AACAGCTCCTGGGGATTTGGGGTTGCTCTGGAAAACTCATTTGCACCACTGCTGTGCCTTGGAATGCTAG
TTGGAGTAATAAATCTCTGGAACAGATTTGGAATCACACGACCTGGATGGAGTGGGACAGAGAAATTAAC
AATTACACAAGCTTAATACACTCCTTAATTGAAGAATCGCAAAACCAGCAAGAAAAGAATGAACAAGAAT
TATTGGAATTAGATAAATGGGCAAGTTTGTGGAATTGGTTTAACATAACAAATTGGCTGTGGTATATAAA
ATTATTCATAATGATAGTAGGAGGCTTGGTAGGTTTAAGAATAGTTTTTGCTGTACTTTCTATAGTGAAT
AGAGTTAGGCAGGGATATTCACCATTATCGTTTCAGACCCACCTCCCAACCCCGAGGGGACCCAGAGAGG
GCCTATTTCCCATGATTCCTTCATATTTGCATATACGATACAAGGCTGTTAGAGAGATAATTAGAATTAA
TTTGACTGTAAACACAAAGATATTAGTACAAAATACGTGACGTAGAAAGTAATAATTTCTTGGGTAGTTT
GCAGTTTTAAAATTATGTTTTAAAATGGACTATCATATGCTTACCGTAACTTGAAAGTATTTCGATTTCT
TGGCTTTATATATCTTGTGGAAAGGACGAAACACCGAGTTCATTCACACAAAGCTGGTTTTAGAGCTAGA
AATAGCAAGTTAAAATAAGGCTAGTCCGTTATCAACTTGAAAAAGTGGCACCGAGTCGGTGCTTTTTTAA
GCTTGGCGTAACTAGATCTTGAGACAAATGGCAGTATTCATCCACAATTTTAAAAGAAAAGGGGGGATTG
GGGGGTACAGTGCAGGGGAAAGAATAGTAGACATAATAGCAACAGACATACAAACTAAAGAATTACAAAA
ACAAATTACAAAAATTCAAAATTTTCGGGTTTATTACAGGGACAGCAGAGATCCACTTTGGCGCCGGCTC
GAGGGGG
Features (pLannotate 1.2.2; 29 found; start..end, strand, type, name):
     14..80      +  CDS            small t antigen (fragment): SV40 (simian virus 40) small t antigen
    106..317     +  promoter       EF-1α core promoter: core promoter for human elongation factor EF-1α
    318..1256    +  intron         EF-1α intron A: intron upstream of the start codon of human EF-1α
   1278..1877    +  CDS            PuroR (fragment): puromycin N-acetyltransferase; pac from Streptomyces; confers resistance to puromycin
   1893..2481    +  misc_feature   WPRE: woodchuck hepatitis virus posttranscriptional regulatory element
   2532..2551    +  misc_feature   cPPT/CTS (fragment): central polypurine tract and central termination sequence of HIV-1
   2553..2786    +  LTR            3' LTR (ΔU3): self-inactivating 3' long terminal repeat (LTR) from HIV-1
   2864..2985    +  polyA_signal   SV40 poly(A) signal: SV40 polyadenylation signal
   3025..3160    +  rep_origin     SV40 ori: SV40 origin of replication
   3181..3199    -  promoter       T7 promoter: promoter for bacteriophage T7 RNA polymerase
   3207..3362    +  CDS            lacZα (fragment): LacZα fragment of β-galactosidase; lacZ fragment
   3367..3795    +  rep_origin     f1 ori (sequence partly withheld): f1 bacteriophage origin of replication; arrow indicates direction of (+) strand synthesis
   3848..3952    +  promoter       AmpR promoter: bla
   3953..4813    +  CDS            AmpR: β-lactamase; bla; confers resistance to ampicillin, carbenicillin, and related antibiotics
   4984..5572    +  rep_origin     ori: high-copy-number ColE1/pMB1/pBR322/pUC origin of replication
   5755..5847    +  CDS            lacI (fragment): lac repressor; lacI; The lac repressor binds to the lac operator to inhibit transcription in E. coli. This inhibition can be relieved by adding lactose or isopropyl-β-D-thiogalactopyranoside (IPTG).
   5860..5881    +  protein_bind   CAP binding site: CAP binding activates transcription in the presence of cAMP. E. coli catabolite activator protein
   5896..5926    +  promoter       lac promoter: promoter for the E. coli lac operon
   5934..5950    +  protein_bind   lac operator: The lac repressor binds to the lac operator to inhibit transcription in E. coli. This inhibition can be relieved by adding lactose or isopropyl-β-D-thiogalactopyranoside (IPTG). lac repressor encoded by lacI
   5995..6013    +  promoter       T3 promoter: promoter for bacteriophage T3 RNA polymerase
   6041..6267    +  promoter       RSV promoter: Rous sarcoma virus enhancer/promoter
   6268..6448    +  LTR            5' LTR (truncated): truncated 5' long terminal repeat (LTR) from HIV-1
   6495..6620    +  misc_feature   HIV-1 Ψ: packaging signal of human immunodeficiency virus type 1
   6604..6967    +  CDS            HIV-1 gag (fragment): gag protein from human immunodeficiency virus 1; gag
   7113..7346    +  misc_feature   RRE: The Rev response element (RRE) of HIV-1 allows for Rev-dependent mRNA export from the nucleus to the cytoplasm.
   7723..7749    +  CDS            Rev (fragment): human immunodeficiency virus 1 (HIV-1) Rev protein; rev; enhances nuclear export of unspliced and incompletely spliced viral mRNAs
   7753..7993    +  promoter       U6 promoter: RNA polymerase III promoter for human U6 snRNA
   8023..8098    +  misc_RNA       gRNA scaffold: guide RNA scaffold for the Streptococcus pyogenes CRISPR/Cas9 system
   8154..8271    +  misc_feature   cPPT/CTS: central polypurine tract and central termination sequence of HIV-1
