[The description below was written by a language model from this plasmid's Addgene catalogue record and pLannotate feature annotations shown in this document.]
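Description:
MAGI1 gRNA (BRDN0001147011) is a third-generation lentiviral CRISPR guide plasmid built on the lentiGuide-Puro backbone and designed to deliver a single guide RNA against human MAGI1. In bacteria it is maintained as a high-copy plasmid through a ColE1/pUC-type origin and selected with ampicillin via the β-lactamase gene. The backbone also carries an f1 origin, an SV40 origin and poly(A) signal, and remnants of lac and T7/T3 cloning-vector sequences.

The viral transfer cassette begins with an RSV promoter fused to a truncated HIV-1 5' LTR, which makes genomic RNA production independent of Tat. It continues through the Ψ packaging signal with a partial gag sequence, the Rev response element for nuclear export, and a cPPT/CTS element that aids nuclear import of the provirus. It ends in a ΔU3 self-inactivating 3' LTR. Within this unit, a human U6 RNA polymerase III promoter drives the MAGI1-specific spacer joined to the Streptococcus pyogenes Cas9 guide scaffold. A separate EF-1α promoter with its intron A expresses puromycin N-acetyltransferase, followed by a WPRE to enhance transcript expression, so that transduced mammalian cells can be selected with puromycin.

The plasmid does not encode Cas9, so it must be paired with a separate Cas9 vector or used in cells that already express the nuclease. The guide was designed against several MAGI1 reference transcripts. It is an individual clone associated with a human kinome gRNA library and comes from work on optimized sgRNA design for high on-target activity and reduced off-target effects. It is suited to knockout studies of MAGI1 in human cells.
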