Addgene plasmid #78070: MAGI1 gRNA (BRDN0001147011)
Purpose: 3rd generation lentiviral gRNA plasmid targeting human MAGI1
Depositing lab: John Doench & David Root. Depositing organization: Broad Institute. Publication: Optimized sgRNA design to maximize activity and minimize off-target effects of CRISPR-Cas9. Doench JG, Fusi N, Sullender M, Hegde M, Vaimberg EW, Donovan KF, Smith I, Tothova Z, Wilen C, Orchard R, Virgin HW, Listgarten J, Root DE. Nat Biotechnol. 2016 Jan 18. doi: 10.1038/nbt.3437. PubMed 26780180.
Backbone
  Vector backbone: lentiGuide-Puro
  Backbone manufacturer: Zhang Lab (Addgene plasmid # 52963)
  Vector type: Mammalian Expression, Lentiviral, CRISPR
  Selectable markers: Puromycin
Growth in bacteria
  Bacterial resistance: Ampicillin, 100 μg/mL
  Growth temperature: 37°C
  Growth strain: DH5alpha
  Copy number: High Copy
Gene/Insert
  Gene/Insert name: MAGI1 (alt names: MAGI1; NM_001033057.1)
  gRNA/shRNA sequence: AGTTCATTCACACAAAGCTG
  Species: H. sapiens (human)
  Entrez Gene: MAGI1 (a.k.a. AIP-3, AIP3, BAIAP1, BAP-1, BAP1, MAGI-1, MAGI-1b, Magi1d, TNRC19, WWP3)
  Promoter: hU6
  Cloning method: Unknown
  Sequencing primers: 5′ U6-F; 3′ pS2-R
Terms and licenses: Academic/Nonprofit Terms; Industry Terms: Not Available to Industry
Depositor comments: The gRNA was designed to target the following Genbank reference sequence(s): NM_001033057.1,NM_004742.2,NM_015520.1. Note that this plasmid does NOT contain Cas9. It should be used in conjunction with lentiCas9-Blast (Addgene #52962) or otherwise with cell lines already expressing Cas9. Browse the full kinome gRNA library at http://www.addgene.org/pooled-library/broadgpp-human-kinome/ or visit http://www.broadinstitute.org/rnai/public/ for detailed protocols and information.
How to cite: MAGI1 gRNA (BRDN0001147011) was a gift from John Doench & David Root (Addgene plasmid # 78070 ; http://n2t.net/addgene:78070 ; RRID:Addgene_78070)
