>Addgene plasmid #78070 | MAGI1 gRNA (BRDN0001147011) | depositor partial sequence | sequence record 145529 | Target Sequence
AGTTCATTCACACAAAGCTG
