>Addgene plasmid #78070 | MAGI1 gRNA (BRDN0001147011) | addgene partial sequence | sequence record 188929 | hU6-F
TGACGTAGAAAGTAATAATTTCTTGGGTAGTTTGCAGTTTTAAAATTATGTTTTAAAATGGACTATCATA
TGCTTACCGTAACTTGAAAGTATTTCGATTTCTTGGCTTTATATATCTTGTGGAAAGGACGAAACACCGA
GTTCATTCACACAAAGCTGGTTTTAGAGCTAGAAATAGCAAGTTAAAATAAGGCTAGTCCGTTATCAACT
TGAAAAAGTGGCACCGAGTCGGTGCTTTTTTAAGCTTGGCGTAACTAGATCTTGAGACAAATGGCAGTAT
TCATCCACAATTTTAAAAGAAAAGGGGGGATTGGGGGGTACAGTGCAGGGGAAAGAATAGTAGACATAAT
AGCAACAGACATACAAACTAAAGAATTACAAAAACAAATTACAAAAATTCAAAATTTTCGGGTTTATTAC
AGGGACAGCAGAGATCCACTTTGGCGCCGGCTCGAGGGGGCCCGGGTGCAAAGATGGATAAAGTTTTAAA
CAGAGAGGAATCTTTGCAGCTAATGGACCTTCTAGGTCTTGAAAGGAGTGGGAATTGGCTCCGGTGCCCG
TCAGTGGGCA
